Addgene plasmid #238499: GPR89B_full_pGCS1
Purpose: IVT mRNA of human gene
Depositing lab: Megan Dennis. Depositing organization: University of California, Davis. Publication: Gene expansions contributing to human brain evolution. Soto DC, Uribe-Salazar JM, Kaya G, Valdarrago R, Sekar A, Haghani NK, Hino K, La GN, Mariano NAF, Ingamells C, Baraban AE, Turner TN, Green ED, Simo S, Quon G, Andres AM, Dennis MY. bioRxiv [Preprint]. 2024 Sep 26:2024.09.26.615256. doi: 10.1101/2024.09.26.615256. PubMed 39386494.
Backbone
  Vector backbone: pGCS1
  Vector type: Mammalian Expression
Growth in bacteria
  Bacterial resistance: Ampicillin, 100 μg/mL
  Growth temperature: 37°C
  Growth strain: DH5alpha
  Copy number: High Copy
Gene/Insert
  Gene/Insert name: GPR89B
  Species: H. sapiens (human)
  Entrez Gene: GPR89B (a.k.a. GPHR, GPR89, GPR89C, LINC02804, SH120, UNQ192)
  Cloning method: Gateway Cloning
  Sequencing primers: 5′ SP6
Terms and licenses: Academic/Nonprofit Terms; Industry Terms: Not Available to Industry
Depositor comments: Please visit https://doi.org/10.1101/2024.09.26.615256 for bioRxiv preprint.
How to cite: GPR89B_full_pGCS1 was a gift from Megan Dennis (Addgene plasmid # 238499 ; http://n2t.net/addgene:238499 ; RRID:Addgene_238499)
