[The description below was written by a language model from this plasmid's Addgene catalogue record and pLannotate feature annotations shown in this document.]
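Description:
GPR89B_full_pGCS1 is a roughly 6 kb plasmid carrying the human GPR89B coding sequence in the pGCS1 backbone, a Gateway-compatible, pCS2-style vector catalogued as a mammalian expression vector. Its stated purpose is to act as a template for in vitro transcription (IVT) of the human gene's mRNA. It is propagated in E. coli through a high-copy ColE1/pUC origin and selected with ampicillin via the β-lactamase (AmpR) gene under its own promoter. An f1 origin is also present, together with remnants of the lac region (lacI and lacZα fragments, CAP site, lac promoter and operator) that are leftovers of the cloning-vector lineage rather than functional parts of the payload.

The insert lies on the reverse strand between attB1 and attB2 sites, consistent with the recorded Gateway cloning. The automated annotation labels the roughly 1.4 kb open reading frame as GPR89A, the near-identical paralogue encoding a Golgi-associated voltage-dependent anion channel; the catalogue entry identifies the insert as GPR89B. About 500 nt between the end of the annotated ORF and attB2 are unannotated. Upstream of attB1 sit a simian CMV IE94 enhancer/promoter and an SP6 promoter in tandem, and downstream of attB2 is an SV40 polyadenylation signal. This arrangement allows either direct expression in transfected vertebrate cells from the CMV promoter or sense-strand RNA synthesis with SP6 polymerase. A T7 promoter fragment and a T3 promoter lie beyond the 3′ end of the cassette, facing away from the insert. The associated publication concerns gene expansions in human brain evolution, but the record does not say how or in what system the transcribed mRNA is used.
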