Features (pLannotate 1.2.2; 17 found; start..end, strand, type, name):
      1..589     +  rep_origin     ori: high-copy-number ColE1/pMB1/pBR322/pUC origin of replication
    772..864     +  CDS            lacI (fragment): lac repressor; lacI; The lac repressor binds to the lac operator to inhibit transcription in E. coli. This inhibition can be relieved by adding lactose or isopropyl-β-D-thiogalactopyranoside (IPTG).
    877..898     +  protein_bind   CAP binding site: CAP binding activates transcription in the presence of cAMP. E. coli catabolite activator protein
    913..943     +  promoter       lac promoter: promoter for the E. coli lac operon
    951..967     +  protein_bind   lac operator: The lac repressor binds to the lac operator to inhibit transcription in E. coli. This inhibition can be relieved by adding lactose or isopropyl-β-D-thiogalactopyranoside (IPTG). lac repressor encoded by lacI
   1012..1030    +  promoter       T3 promoter: promoter for bacteriophage T3 RNA polymerase
   1143..1277    +  polyA_signal   SV40 poly(A) signal: SV40 polyadenylation signal
   1282..1299    +  promoter       T7 promoter (fragment): promoter for bacteriophage T7 RNA polymerase
   1307..1331    +  protein_bind   attB2: mutant version of attB; recombination site for the Gateway® BP reaction BP Clonase™
   1847..3211    -  CDS            GPR89A: GPHRA_HUMAN - Also known as GPHRA, GPR89, SH120. Experimental evidence at protein level: Swiss-Prot protein existence level 1. Voltage dependent anion channel required for acidification and functions of the Golgi apparatus that may function in counter-ion conductance (PubMed:12761501, PubMed:18794847). Plays a role in lymphocyte development, probably by acting as a RABL3 effector in hematopoietic cells (By similarity). From Homo sapiens (Human).
   3235..3259    -  protein_bind   attB1: mutant version of attB; recombination site for the Gateway® BP reaction BP Clonase™
   3299..3317    -  promoter       SP6 promoter: promoter for bacteriophage SP6 RNA polymerase
   3352..4329    -  promoter       CMV IE94 promoter: enhancer/promoter region of simian cytomegalovirus major immediate early transcription unit IE94
   4336..4402    +  CDS            lacZα (fragment): LacZα fragment of β-galactosidase; lacZ fragment
   4407..4835    +  rep_origin     f1 ori (sequence partly withheld): f1 bacteriophage origin of replication; arrow indicates direction of (+) strand synthesis
   4888..4992    +  promoter       AmpR promoter: bla
   4993..5853    +  CDS            AmpR: β-lactamase; bla; confers resistance to ampicillin, carbenicillin, and related antibiotics
>Addgene plasmid #238499 | GPR89B_full_pGCS1 | addgene full sequence | sequence record 472653 | Addgene NGS Result
TTGAGATCCTTTTTTTCTGCGCGTAATCTGCTGCTTGCAAACAAAAAAACCACCGCTACCAGCGGTGGTT
TGTTTGCCGGATCAAGAGCTACCAACTCTTTTTCCGAAGGTAACTGGCTTCAGCAGAGCGCAGATACCAA
ATACTGTTCTTCTAGTGTAGCCGTAGTTAGGCCACCACTTCAAGAACTCTGTAGCACCGCCTACATACCT
CGCTCTGCTAATCCTGTTACCAGTGGCTGCTGCCAGTGGCGATAAGTCGTGTCTTACCGGGTTGGACTCA
AGACGATAGTTACCGGATAAGGCGCAGCGGTCGGGCTGAACGGGGGGTTCGTGCACACAGCCCAGCTTGG
AGCGAACGACCTACACCGAACTGAGATACCTACAGCGTGAGCTATGAGAAAGCGCCACGCTTCCCGAAGG
GAGAAAGGCGGACAGGTATCCGGTAAGCGGCAGGGTCGGAACAGGAGAGCGCACGAGGGAGCTTCCAGGG
GGAAACGCCTGGTATCTTTATAGTCCTGTCGGGTTTCGCCACCTCTGACTTGAGCGTCGATTTTTGTGAT
GCTCGTCAGGGGGGCGGAGCCTATGGAAAAACGCCAGCAACGCGGCCTTTTTACGGTTCCTGGCCTTTTG
CTGGCCTTTTGCTCACATGTTCTTTCCTGCGTTATCCCCTGATTCTGTGGATAACCGTATTACCGCCTTT
GAGTGAGCTGATACCGCTCGCCGCAGCCGAACGACCGAGCGCAGCGAGTCAGTGAGCGAGGAAGCGGAAG
AGCGCCCAATACGCAAACCGCCTCTCCCCGCGCGTTGGCCGATTCATTAATGCAGCTGGCACGACAGGTT
TCCCGACTGGAAAGCGGGCAGTGAGCGCAACGCAATTAATGTGAGTTAGCTCACTCATTAGGCACCCCAG
GCTTTACACTTTATGCTCCCGGCTCGTATGTTGTGTGGAATTGTGAGCGGATAACAATTTCACACAGGAA
ACAGCTATGACCATGATTACGCCAAGCGCGCAATTAACCCTCACTAAAGGGAACAAAAGCTGGGTACCGG
GCCCAATGCATTGGCGCCGCGGCCGCGAATTAAAAAACCTCCCACACCTCCCCCTGAACCTGAAACATAA
AATGAATGCAATTGTTGTTGTTAACTTGTTTATTGCAGCTTATAATGGTTACAAATAAAGCAATAGCATC
ACAAATTTCACAAATAAAGCATTTTTTTCACTGCATTCTAGTTGTGGTTTGTCCAAACTCATCAATGTAT
CTTATCATGTCTGGATCTACGTAATACGACTCACTATAGTTCTAGAACCACTTTGTACAAGAAAGCTGGG
TTAGGAGGTGTGGGATGCTAACTCATGTTAGATCACACAAGCATAATAAATACCAAGCTATGCTTGATAA
AATGAACGTAAGGCAAAAGTGTTACAGTCTCTGATTTTAATGAGTCAATCTCAAGGCAAAGCTATAACCT
TTTCCATGTGAACCTTAAAACGGAAATCCTACGTGTTTGGCTCAGCTACCATAGACATCTCTTGCCCCAG
AGTTCCAGTGTATTTTTCACCTTTAGTTTCTTGGCTCCTCTCCGCCTCTACACCAGCCTCATATCCACAC
GGGATGCTCTCTGCTGAGTATTGTCTTGAGTTAGTTCTCCCTCTCATGTTCTGGCTGATGCTACTCATGG
TCATAGTATCACCTGAGGGGGAAGGAGTATGCTATGAAGGTGAAAAATGCTACCATAGCATTTTGTTTGT
TTATAAAATGTCAGGCCCTGGTTCCATTTTTCCCCCCTCTTATATCTAAATTTTGAAACCACTGGCCTCT
AACAGTCTGTAGTAGGCTTAAGTTCAAGGTGCCATTTGCTTCTCTGGTGCCTGTTTGTGAGCCAAATAGA
GGAAGAGTATGCTAGAGAGAGCGCTGACCAGGAAGATCACATCAAACCAACGGTGATAGAAGTTGAACTG
CAGTTCTCCAAGGACTTCAGTGATTATGGTGCGGTATTCTAAAGGCATACTCATTCGGATCAGCAGCACA
GAGGAGACAAAGTACATGCCCATTATCTGTGCTAATAGCAGGACAATGACATTGGAGGACTTACTGCTAG
AGATGGCATAAAAGAACTTGGTAAGAGTGATCAGCAATCCTCTGATGGATGTGACGATGATTATTCCAAC
AAGAATGAAGGAAATGTGTTGGGACCAAAACTTCACATCAAATTGGATTCCCAGATAATTCACAGTGATC
TCAATGCCTCTTGTGACAGGATCCGTTTTCCCAACTCGATCAAAAACAATATTGATGGTAGCCATGAAAA
TTTTCCAAACACAGTAAATAGAGAAAAAGTAACCAAGAAAATTAAAATATTTCCCCTTGAAGGTTTTGGA
GTATTCTATTCTCTCCTTGGTAGCATATAGATCAGCTGTTTCCAGAAAAAGCTGCCTGCTTAATTCTTCC
AAAGCATCCACTTCCTGTTGAATAAGAGTAAGATTTTCACTTCCTGATGCTGAAGTGGTAACACTTTTTA
TCATTCCCCAGAAACCTGATGGTTTGTTATGCACTTCCCCCTTCTGGAACATTGTTCTCCGTGCCATTGC
CATCCTTTTCTTTTTGCTTATGATCATATCCATGGTTTGCAGCAGTCGCCGTTCCAGGGCTAGAATATCC
GTGTCAGTCACATTCCTGAGGAAGTAAGACATGTAAGTGTATGGGCAGTTGACAGCACCAAATCCAGAAA
GAAGAGCCATGAGAGTCACTCCAATCACACCAACCCGGCTGATGAGCTGTTCTATGGATAAGATCCCATG
TTTTGGGCTGAGAATGGGAAAGGGATCTCCTAGTTTCCAGAAGAAATACATAAAGGTCAGCCATAAGAGA
CAGGAAAAAAGCAGTCGTTGTTTATGCAGTAGTCGGATATTGCTCACAATAAAATAGCCAATGTAAAAAG
GCACCATGAAAACCAGGATCAGCAGAATTACACACAGGTTCATTTTCCAGTGAAAATAACGGGAGCTGCT
ATTCAATACTCCTAAGATTTCAAAGATGATGAGCTCAAACATGGTGCAAGAAAATGCAAACGTCACGGAG
AAGATCACCTGTACAACATACTGACGTATCTCATAGTCTTTAAACAATTGGCGCATGAAGAAAAGCCACC
CAAATCCAAAAAATAGTATCTGGGAGGTAATCATGATGCTGGAGTCGATCAGGAAACTCATGGCGAAGTG
TAAGGAAGGCTCGAAGCCTGCTTTTTTGTACAAACTTGTGGCCGGCCGGATCCTGCAAAAAGAACAAGTA
GCTTGTATTCTATAGTGTCACCTAAATCAAGCTTGCTCCGACGTCCCCAGGCAGAATGGCGGTTCCCTAA
ACGAGCATTGCTTATATAGACCTCCCATTAGGCACGCCTACCGCCCATTTACGTCAATGGAACGCCCATT
TGCGTCATTGCCCCTCCCCATTGACGTCAATGGGGATGTACTTGGCAGCCATCGCGGGCCATTTACCGCC
ATTGACGTCAATGGGAGTACTGCCAATGTACCCTGGCGTACTTCCAATAGTAATGTACTTGCCAAGTTAC
TATTAATAGATATTGATGTACTGCCAAGTGGGCCATTTACCGTCATTGACGTCAATAGGGGGCGTGAGAA
CGGATATGAATGGGCAATGAGCCATCCCATTGACGTCAATGGTGGGTGGTCCTATTGACGTCAATGGGCA
TTGAGCCAGGCGGGCCATTTACCGTAATTGACGTCAATGGGGGAGGCGCCATATACGTCAATAGGACCGC
CCATATGACGTCAATAGGAAAGACCATATATAGAGACCATTGACGTCAATGGGGGAGTGGCTATGGGCGG
TATTAGGAAGCCCCATATATGGTATATGGGACCGCCCATTGGGAGGGGCTATCTACGTCAATAGGAAAAC
CCATATATGGAATACTATATGGCATAGGGCCAATACATAGTATTGAACCTGGCCAATAGCCATATTGGCA
TAGGGCCATATTGGATATTGCCTATATATTGATCCTGGCATATAGCCAATATGGCCGCCATTATTGGCAC
CATGCCAATTCAATATGGCGGACTTGGCACAGGGCCAAGACCCCTCCTCAAACTTGGCACCGTGCCAAGT
AGACCCCTCCCCAGTTGGCACAGTGCCAGGTCCGCCATATTGAATTGGCATGGTGCCAAGTCCGCCATAT
TGAATTGGCTGGGGTCCAGATCCACCATATTGAATTGGCACGAGTCCATATACGCCATATTGAATTGGCA
CAGGTCCAGATCCACCATATTGAATTGGCATGAGTCCATATACGCCATATTGAATTGGCGGTCGACTGGC
GTAATAGCGAAGAGGCCCGCACCGATCGCCCTTCCCAACAGTTGCGCAGCCTGAATGGCGAATGGG
[124 nt withheld, positions 4407-4530]
C
[91 nt withheld, positions 4532-4622]
A
[49 nt withheld, positions 4624-4672]
CCTTTGACGTTGGAGTCCACGTTCTTT
[37 nt withheld, positions 4700-4736]
ACCCTATCTCGGTCTATTCTTTTGATTTATAAGGGATTTTGCCGATTTCGGCCTATTGGTTAAAAAATGA
GCTGATTTAACAAAAATTTAACGCGAATTTTAACAAAATATTAACGCTTACAATTTAGGTGGCACTTTTC
GGGGAAATGTGCGCGGAACCCCTATTTGTTTATTTTTCTAAATACATTCAAATATGTATCCGCTCATGAG
ACAATAACCCTGATAAATGCTTCAATAATATTGAAAAAGGAAGAGTATGAGTATTCAACATTTCCGTGTC
GCCCTTATTCCCTTTTTTGCGGCATTTTGCCTTCCTGTTTTTGCTCACCCAGAAACGCTGGTGAAAGTAA
AAGATGCTGAAGATCAGTTGGGTGCACGAGTGGGTTACATCGAACTGGATCTCAACAGCGGTAAGATCCT
TGAGAGTTTTCGCCCCGAAGAACGTTTTCCAATGATGAGCACTTTTAAAGTTCTGCTATGTGGCGCGGTA
TTATCCCGTATTGACGCCGGGCAAGAGCAACTCGGTCGCCGCATACACTATTCTCAGAATGACTTGGTTG
AGTACTCACCAGTCACAGAAAAGCATCTTACGGATGGCATGACAGTAAGAGAATTATGCAGTGCTGCCAT
AACCATGAGTGATAACACTGCGGCCAACTTACTTCTGACAACGATCGGAGGACCGAAGGAGCTAACCGCT
TTTTTGCACAACATGGGGGATCATGTAACTCGCCTTGATCGTTGGGAACCGGAGCTGAATGAAGCCATAC
CAAACGACGAGCGTGACACCACGATGCCTGTAGCAATGGCAACAACGTTGCGCAAACTATTAACTGGCGA
ACTACTTACTCTAGCTTCCCGGCAACAATTAATAGACTGGATGGAGGCGGATAAAGTTGCAGGACCACTT
CTGCGCTCGGCCCTTCCGGCTGGCTGGTTTATTGCTGATAAATCTGGAGCCGGTGAGCGTGGGTCTCGCG
GTATCATTGCAGCACTGGGGCCAGATGGTAAGCCCTCCCGTATCGTAGTTATCTACACGACGGGGAGTCA
GGCAACTATGGATGAACGAAATAGACAGATCGCTGAGATAGGTGCCTCACTGATTAAGCATTGGTAACTG
TCAGACCAAGTTTACTCATATATACTTTAGATTGATTTAAAACTTCATTTTTAATTTAAAAGGATCTAGG
TGAAGATCCTTTTTGATAATCTCATGACCAAAATCCCTTAACGTGAGTTTTCGTTCCACTGAGCGTCAGA
CCCCGTAGAAAAGATCAAAGGATCTTC
